>Addgene plasmid #74287 | pAAV-Ef1a-DIO-PBG-WPRE-hGH | depositor full sequence | sequence record 139879 | pAAV-Ef1a-DIO-PBG-WPRE-hGH sequence 7181 bps
CCTGCAGGCAGCTGCGCGCTCGCTCGCTCACTGAGGCCGCCCGGGCAAAGCCCGGGCGTCGGGCGACCTT
TGGTCGCCCGGCCTCAGTGAGCGAGCGAGCGCGCAGAGAGGGAGTGGCCAACTCCATCACTAGGGGTTCC
TGCGGCCGCACGCGTAAGCTTTGCAAAGATGGATAAAGTTTTAAACAGAGAGGAATCTTTGCAGCTAATG
GACCTTCTAGGTCTTGAAAGGAGTGGGAATTGGCTCCGGTGCCCGTCAGTGGGCAGAGCGCACATCGCCC
ACAGTCCCCGAGAAGTTGGGGGGAGGGGTCGGCAATTGAACCGGTGCCTAGAGAAGGTGGCGCGGGGTAA
ACTGGGAAAGTGATGTCGTGTACTGGCTCCGCCTTTTTCCCGAGGGTGGGGGAGAACCGTATATAAGTGC
AGTAGTCGCCGTGAACGTTCTTTTTCGCAACGGGTTTGCCGCCAGAACACAGGTAAGTGCCGTGTGTGGT
TCCCGCGGGCCTGGCCTCTTTACGGGTTATGGCCCTTGCGTGCCTTGAATTACTTCCACTGGCTGCAGTA
CGTGATTCTTGATCCCGAGCTTCGGGTTGGAAGTGGGTGGGAGAGTTCGAGGCCTTGCGCTTAAGGAGCC
CCTTCGCCTCGTGCTTGAGTTGAGGCCTGGCCTGGGCGCTGGGGCCGCCGCGTGCGAATCTGGTGGCACC
TTCGCGCCTGTCTCGCTGCTTTCGATAAGTCTCTAGCCATTTAAAATTTTTGATGACCTGCTGCGACGCT
TTTTTTCTGGCAAGATAGTCTTGTAAATGCGGGCCAAGATCTGCACACTGGTATTTCGGTTTTTGGGGCC
GCGGGCGGCGACGGGGCCCGTGCGTCCCAGCGCACATGTTCGGCGAGGCGGGGCCTGCGAGCGCGGCCAC
CGAGAATCGGACGGGGGTAGTCTCAAGCTGGCCGGCCTGCTCTGGTGCCTGGCCTCGCGCCGCCGTGTAT
CGCCCCGCCCTGGGCGGCAAGGCTGGCCCGGTCGGCACCAGTTGCGTGAGCGGAAAGATGGCCGCTTCCC
GGCCCTGCTGCAGGGAGCTCAAAATGGAGGACGCGGCGCTCGGGAGAGCGGGCGGGTGAGTCACCCACAC
AAAGGAAAAGGGCCTTTCCGTCCTCAGCCGTCGCTTCATGTGACTCCACGGAGTACCGGGCGCCGTCCAG
GCACCTCGATTAGTTCTCGAGCTTTTGGAGTACGTCGTCTTTAGGTTGGGGGGAGGGGTTTTATGCGATG
GAGTTTCCCCACACTGAGTGGGTGGAGACTGAAGTTAGGCCAGCTTGGCACTTGATGTAATTCTCCTTGG
AATTTGCCCTTTTTGAGTTTGGATCTTGGTTCATTCTCAAGCCTCAGACAGTGGTTCAAAGTTTTTTTCT
TCCATTTCAGGTGTCGTGAGGTACCGGATCCTCTAGAGTCGACTCCGGAATAACTTCGTATAGGATACTT
TATACGAAGTTATGCAGAATGGTAGCTGGATTGTAGCTGCTATTAGCAATATGAAACCTCTTAATAACTT
CGTATAGCATACATTATACGAAGTTATGGCGCGCCTTACAGTCTGGTCTCACCCCCACTCTTGTGTGATT
CCCATGAAGATATGATCTTCCCGCTTTGGGGAGTGACTGACACCTCCCTCCCTGTCCCTCTGAGATTGTG
TTGCGTAGGTTCTGATCGATTGACTCTTCTCCAGCATGTCATCAGGAAAATTATCAACATCAAGGCAGTC
AGGGCCCCTGCACTCAGTAATACATACTTCCCCCAGTTCGGGAGACCCAAGTCAACTCCTGAGATCCGTT
CGTGCACATCGGGAAGGTGAACTTCAACAAAATCCTCAGCCTCGTCACCGTTCTTGAAAACGGTAGACGG
GTCTGC
[1197 nt withheld, positions 1897-3093]
CCCAAAACACAATGGAAAAACCAGAAGGGGTACAAACAGGAGAGCCTGAGGAACCATGGTGGCGGCGCTA
GCATAACTTCGTATAAAGTATCCTATACGAAGTTATTTGCCTTAACCCAGAAATTATCACTGTTATTCTT
TAGAATGGTGCAAAGAATAACTTCGTATAATGTATGCTATACGAAGTTATGAATTCGATATCAAGCTTAT
CGATAATCAACCTCTGGATTACAAAATTTGTGAAAGATTGACTGGTATTCTTAACTATGTTGCTCCTTTT
ACGCTATGTGGATACGCTGCTTTAATGCCTTTGTATCATGCTATTGCTTCCCGTATGGCTTTCATTTTCT
CCTCCTTGTATAAATCCTGGTTGCTGTCTCTTTATGAGGAGTTGTGGCCCGTTGTCAGGCAACGTGGCGT
GGTGTGCACTGTGTTTGCTGACGCAACCCCCACTGGTTGGGGCATTGCCACCACCTGTCAGCTCCTTTCC
GGGACTTTCGCTTTCCCCCTCCCTATTGCCACGGCGGAACTCATCGCCGCCTGCCTTGCCCGCTGCTGGA
CAGGGGCTCGGCTGTTGGGCACTGACAATTCCGTGGTGTTGTCGGGGAAATCATCGTCCTTTCCTTGGCT
GCTCGCCTATGTTGCCACCTGGATTCTGCGCGGGACGTCCTTCTGCTACGTCCCTTCGGCCCTCAATCCA
GCGGACCTTCCTTCCCGCGGCCTGCTGCCGGCTCTGCGGCCTCTTCCGCGTCTTCGCCTTCGCCCTCAGA
CGAGTCGGATCTCCCTTTGGGCCGCCTCCCCGCATCGATACCGAGCGCTGCTCGAGAGATCTACGGGTGG
CATCCCTGTGACCCCTCCCCAGTGCCTCTCCTGGCCCTGGAAGTTGCCACTCCAGTGCCCACCAGCCTTG
TCCTAATAAAATTAAGTTGCATCATTTTGTCTGACTAGGTGTCCTTCTATAATATTATGGGGTGGAGGGG
GGTGGTATGGAGCAAGGGGCAAGTTGGGAAGACAACCTGTAGGGCCTGCGGGGTCTATTGGGAACCAAGC
TGGAGTGCAGTGGCACAATCTTGGCTCACTGCAATCTCCGCCTCCTGGGTTCAAGCGATTCTCCTGCCTC
AGCCTCCCGAGTTGTTGGGATTCCAGGCATGCATGACCAGGCTCAGCTAATTTTTGTTTTTTTGGTAGAG
ACGGGGTTTCACCATATTGGCCAGGCTGGTCTCCAACTCCTAATCTCAGGTGATCTACCCACCTTGGCCT
CCCAAATTGCTGGGATTACAGGCGTGAACCACTGCTCCCTTCCCTGTCCTTCTGATTTTGTAGGTAACCA
CGTGCGGACCGAGCGGCCGCAGGAACCCCTAGTGATGGAGTTGGCCACTCCCTCTCTGCGCGCTCGCTCG
CTCACTGAGGCCGGGCGACCAAAGGTCGCCCGACGCCCGGGCTTTGCCCGGGCGGCCTCAGTGAGCGAGC
GAGCGCGCAGCTGCCTGCAGGGGCGCCTGATGCGGTATTTTCTCCTTACGCATCTGTGCGGTATTTCACA
CCGCATA
[142 nt withheld, positions 4641-4782]
C
[141 nt withheld, positions 4784-4924]
CCTTTGACGTTGGAGTCCACGTTCTTT
[37 nt withheld, positions 4952-4988]
ACCCTATCTCGGGCTATTCTTTTGATTTATAAGGGATTTTGCCGATTTCGGCCTATTGGTTAAAAAATGA
GCTGATTTAACAAAAATTTAACGCGAATTTTAACAAAATATTAACGTTTACAATTTTATGGTGCACTCTC
AGTACAATCTGCTCTGATGCCGCATAGTTAAGCCAGCCCCGACACCCGCCAACACCCGCTGACGCGCCCT
GACGGGCTTGTCTGCTCCCGGCATCCGCTTACAGACAAGCTGTGACCGTCTCCGGGAGCTGCATGTGTCA
GAGGTTTTCACCGTCATCACCGAAACGCGCGAGACGAAAGGGCCTCGTGATACGCCTATTTTTATAGGTT
AATGTCATGATAATAATGGTTTCTTAGACGTCAGGTGGCACTTTTCGGGGAAATGTGCGCGGAACCCCTA
TTTGTTTATTTTTCTAAATACATTCAAATATGTATCCGCTCATGAGACAATAACCCTGATAAATGCTTCA
ATAATATTGAAAAAGGAAGAGTATGAGTATTCAACATTTCCGTGTCGCCCTTATTCCCTTTTTTGCGGCA
TTTTGCCTTCCTGTTTTTGCTCACCCAGAAACGCTGGTGAAAGTAAAAGATGCTGAAGATCAGTTGGGTG
CACGAGTGGGTTACATCGAACTGGATCTCAACAGCGGTAAGATCCTTGAGAGTTTTCGCCCCGAAGAACG
TTTTCCAATGATGAGCACTTTTAAAGTTCTGCTATGTGGCGCGGTATTATCCCGTATTGACGCCGGGCAA
GAGCAACTCGGTCGCCGCATACACTATTCTCAGAATGACTTGGTTGAGTACTCACCAGTCACAGAAAAGC
ATCTTACGGATGGCATGACAGTAAGAGAATTATGCAGTGCTGCCATAACCATGAGTGATAACACTGCGGC
CAACTTACTTCTGACAACGATCGGAGGACCGAAGGAGCTAACCGCTTTTTTGCACAACATGGGGGATCAT
GTAACTCGCCTTGATCGTTGGGAACCGGAGCTGAATGAAGCCATACCAAACGACGAGCGTGACACCACGA
TGCCTGTAGCAATGGCAACAACGTTGCGCAAACTATTAACTGGCGAACTACTTACTCTAGCTTCCCGGCA
ACAATTAATAGACTGGATGGAGGCGGATAAAGTTGCAGGACCACTTCTGCGCTCGGCCCTTCCGGCTGGC
TGGTTTATTGCTGATAAATCTGGAGCCGGTGAGCGTGGGTCTCGCGGTATCATTGCAGCACTGGGGCCAG
ATGGTAAGCCCTCCCGTATCGTAGTTATCTACACGACGGGGAGTCAGGCAACTATGGATGAACGAAATAG
ACAGATCGCTGAGATAGGTGCCTCACTGATTAAGCATTGGTAACTGTCAGACCAAGTTTACTCATATATA
CTTTAGATTGATTTAAAACTTCATTTTTAATTTAAAAGGATCTAGGTGAAGATCCTTTTTGATAATCTCA
TGACCAAAATCCCTTAACGTGAGTTTTCGTTCCACTGAGCGTCAGACCCCGTAGAAAAGATCAAAGGATC
TTCTTGAGATCCTTTTTTTCTGCGCGTAATCTGCTGCTTGCAAACAAAAAAACCACCGCTACCAGCGGTG
GTTTGTTTGCCGGATCAAGAGCTACCAACTCTTTTTCCGAAGGTAACTGGCTTCAGCAGAGCGCAGATAC
CAAATACTGTCCTTCTAGTGTAGCCGTAGTTAGGCCACCACTTCAAGAACTCTGTAGCACCGCCTACATA
CCTCGCTCTGCTAATCCTGTTACCAGTGGCTGCTGCCAGTGGCGATAAGTCGTGTCTTACCGGGTTGGAC
TCAAGACGATAGTTACCGGATAAGGCGCAGCGGTCGGGCTGAACGGGGGGTTCGTGCACACAGCCCAGCT
TGGAGCGAACGACCTACACCGAACTGAGATACCTACAGCGTGAGCTATGAGAAAGCGCCACGCTTCCCGA
AGGGAGAAAGGCGGACAGGTATCCGGTAAGCGGCAGGGTCGGAACAGGAGAGCGCACGAGGGAGCTTCCA
GGGGGAAACGCCTGGTATCTTTATAGTCCTGTCGGGTTTCGCCACCTCTGACTTGAGCGTCGATTTTTGT
GATGCTCGTCAGGGGGGCGGAGCCTATGGAAAAACGCCAGCAACGCGGCCTTTTTACGGTTCCTGGCCTT
TTGCTGGCCTTTTGCTCACATGT
Features (pLannotate 1.2.2; 24 found; start..end, strand, type, name):
      1..141     -  repeat_region  AAV2 ITR: inverted terminal repeat of adeno-associated virus serotype 2 inverted
    169..235     +  CDS            small t antigen (fragment): SV40 (simian virus 40) small t antigen
    261..472     +  promoter       EF-1α core promoter: core promoter for human elongation factor EF-1α
    473..581     +  intron         EF-1α intron A (fragment): intron upstream of the start codon of human EF-1α
   1207..1410    +  intron         EF-1α intron A: truncated intron upstream of the start codon of human EF-1α
   1426..1443    +  misc_feature   MCS (fragment): pUC18/19 multiple cloning site
   1450..1483    +  protein_bind   lox2272: Cre-mediated recombination occurs in the 8-bp core sequence (GGATACTT). lox2272 sites are compatible with each other, but incompatible with loxP or loxN sites (Lee and Saito, 1988). Cre recombinase
   1484..1533    -  intron         β-globin intron (fragment): internally truncated intron from human β-globin
   1534..1567    +  protein_bind   loxP: Cre-mediated recombination occurs in the 8-bp core sequence (GCATACAT). Cre recombinase
   1579..3150    -  CDS            G (sequence partly withheld): GLYCO_RABVP - Experimental evidence at protein level: Swiss-Prot protein existence level 1. Attaches the virus to host cellular receptor, inducing endocytosis of the virion. In the endosome, the acidic pH induces conformational changes in the glycoprotein trimer, which trigger fusion between virus and cell membrane. There is convincing in vitro evidence that the muscular form of the nicotinic acetylcholine receptor (nAChR), the neuronal cell adhesion molecule (NCAM), and the p75 neurotrophin receptor (p75NTR) bind glycoprotein and thereby facilitate rabies virus entry into cells (By similarity
   3166..3199    -  protein_bind   lox2272: Cre-mediated recombination occurs in the 8-bp core sequence (GGATACTT). lox2272 sites are compatible with each other, but incompatible with loxP or loxN sites (Lee and Saito, 1988). Cre recombinase
   3200..3249    -  intron         β-globin intron (fragment): internally truncated intron from human β-globin
   3250..3283    -  protein_bind   loxP: Cre-mediated recombination occurs in the 8-bp core sequence (GCATACAT). Cre recombinase
   3284..3308    +  misc_feature   MCS (fragment): pBluescript multiple cloning site
   3308..3896    +  misc_feature   WPRE: woodchuck hepatitis virus posttranscriptional regulatory element
   3928..4404    +  polyA_signal   hGH poly(A) signal: human growth hormone polyadenylation signal
   4444..4584    +  repeat_region  AAV2 ITR: inverted terminal repeat of adeno-associated virus serotype 2 inverted
   4589..4640    -  misc_feature   bom (fragment): basis of mobility region from pBR322
   4659..5039    +  rep_origin     M13 ori (sequence partly withheld): M13 bacteriophage origin of replication; arrow indicates direction of (+) strand synthesis
   5115..5164    -  misc_feature   bom (fragment): basis of mobility region from pBR322
   5266..5301    -  CDS            rop (fragment): Rop protein, which maintains plasmids at low copy number; rop
   5396..5500    +  promoter       AmpR promoter: bla
   5501..6361    +  CDS            AmpR: β-lactamase; bla; confers resistance to ampicillin, carbenicillin, and related antibiotics
   6532..7120    +  rep_origin     ori: high-copy-number ColE1/pMB1/pBR322/pUC origin of replication
