[The description below was written by a language model from this plasmid's Addgene catalogue record and pLannotate feature annotations shown in this document.]
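Description:
pAAV-Ef1a-DIO-PBG-WPRE-hGH is a 7,181 nt adeno-associated virus transfer plasmid built on the pAAV-EF1a-DIO backbone and designed to express a chimeric rabies virus glycoprotein, PBG, only in cells that contain Cre recombinase. It is maintained in E. coli through a high-copy ColE1/pUC-type origin and selected with ampicillin via the bla gene. An M13/f1-type phage origin is also present in the backbone. The recommended recombination-deficient growth strain is consistent with the need to keep the two AAV2 inverted terminal repeats intact. These ITRs flank the expression cassette and define the segment that is packaged into recombinant AAV particles.

Between the ITRs, the human EF-1α promoter with its intron A sequences drives the cassette. The glycoprotein coding region, about 1.6 kb and annotated by similarity to rabies virus G, lies in reverse orientation relative to the promoter. It was cloned between AscI and NheI sites. On each side it is bracketed by a lox2272 and a loxP site, with the two pairs in opposing orientation, forming a double-floxed inverted open reading frame (DIO/FLEx) switch. Without Cre the antisense insert is not translated. Cre inverts the insert through one pair of lox sites and then excises between the other, locking the gene in the sense orientation for stable expression. A WPRE downstream enhances transcript stability and expression, and the human growth hormone polyadenylation signal terminates the transcript.

The record states only Cre-dependent expression of PBG as the purpose. Glycoprotein helper vectors of this kind are typically used to trans-complement glycoprotein-deleted rabies virus in genetically defined starter neurons, which permits monosynaptic retrograde circuit tracing. The record describes PBG as chimeric and relates it to the SAD B19 strain, but does not detail its composition.
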