Addgene plasmid #74287: pAAV-Ef1a-DIO-PBG-WPRE-hGH
Purpose: pAAV vector to express PBG (chimeric Glycoprotein) in a Cre-dependent manner
Depositing lab: Edward Callaway. Depositing organization: Salk Institute for Biological Studies. Publication: Three Types of Cortical Layer 5 Neurons That Differ in Brain-wide Connectivity and Function. Kim EJ, Juavinett AL, Kyubwa EM, Jacobs MW, Callaway EM. Neuron. 2015 Dec 16;88(6):1253-67. doi: 10.1016/j.neuron.2015.11.002. Epub 2015 Dec 6. PubMed 26671462.
Backbone
  Vector backbone: pAAV-EF1a-DIO
  Backbone manufacturer: K. Deisseroth lab (Stanford)
  Vector type: AAV
Growth in bacteria
  Bacterial resistance: Ampicillin, 100 μg/mL
  Growth temperature: 37°C
  Growth strain: NEB Stable
  Copy number: Unknown
Gene/Insert
  Gene/Insert name: PBG (chimeric rabies Glycoprotein)
  Species: glycoprotein for rabies virus SAD B19
  Promoter: Ef1a
  Cloning method: Restriction Enzyme; 5′ cloning site AscI (not destroyed); 3′ cloning site NheI (not destroyed)
  Sequencing primers: 5′ EF1a-F; 3′ WPRE-R
Terms and licenses: Academic/Nonprofit Terms; Industry Terms: Not Available to Industry
How to cite: pAAV-Ef1a-DIO-PBG-WPRE-hGH was a gift from Edward Callaway (Addgene plasmid # 74287 ; http://n2t.net/addgene:74287 ; RRID:Addgene_74287)
