>Addgene plasmid #74287 | pAAV-Ef1a-DIO-PBG-WPRE-hGH | addgene partial sequence | sequence record 140902 | EF1a-F 5'-TCAAGCCTCAGACAGTGGTTC-3'
TCGTGAGGTACCGGATCCTCTAGAGTCGACTCCGGAATAACTTCGTATAGGATACTTTATACGAAGTTAT
GCAGAATGGTAGCTGGATTGTAGCTGCTATTAGCAATATGAAACCTCTTAATAACTTCGTATAGCATACA
TTATACGAAGTTATGGCGCGCCTTACAGTCTGGTCTCACCCCCACTCTTGTGTGATTCCCATGAAGATAT
GATCTTCCCGCTTTGGGGAGTGACTGACACCTCCCTCCCTGTCCCTCTGAGATTGTGTTGCGTAGGTTCT
GATCGATTGACTCTTCTCCAGCATGTCATCAGGAAAATTATCAACATCAAGGCAGTCAGGGCCCCTGCAC
TCAGTAATACATACTTCCCCCAGTTCGGGAGACCCAAGTCAACTCCTGAGATCCGTTCGTGCACATCGGG
AAGGTGAACTTCAACAAAATCCTCAGCCTCGTCACCGTTCTTGAAAACGGTAGACGGGTCTGC
[420 nt withheld, positions 484-903]
