>Addgene plasmid #74287 | pAAV-Ef1a-DIO-PBG-WPRE-hGH | addgene partial sequence | sequence record 140905 | WPRE-R 5'-CATAGCGTAAAAGGAGCAACA-3'
ATTTTGTAATCCAGAGGTTGATTATCGATAAGCTTGATATCGAATTCATAACTTCGTATAGCATACATTA
TACGAAGTTATTCTTTGCACCATTCTAAAGAATAACAGTGATAATTTCTGGGTTAAGGCAAATAACTTCG
TATAGGATACTTTATACGAAGTTATGCTAGCGCCGCCACCATGGTTCCTCAGGCTCTCCTGTTTGTACCC
CTTCTGGTTTTTCCATTGTGTTTTGGG
[660 nt withheld, positions 238-897]
